>Addgene plasmid #146986 | pAc5.1B-lambdaN-HA-DmUPF1_1-1142-siRNAres-V5His6_N | depositor full sequence | sequence record 289433 | Full Sequence
CTTCAAGGAATTAATTCTATATTCTAAAAACACAAATGATACTTCTAAAAAAAATCATGAATGGCATCAA
CTCTGAATCAAATCTTTGCAGATGCACCTACTTCTCATTTCCACTGTCACATCATTTTTCCAGATCTCGC
TGCCTGTTATGTGGCCCACAAACCAAGACACGTTTTATGGCCATTAAAGCTGGCTGATCGTCGCCAAACA
CCAAATACATATCAATATGTACATTCGAGAAAGAAGCGATCAAAGAAGCGTCTTCGGGCGAGTAGGAGAA
TGCGGAGGAGAAGGAGAACGAGCTGATCTAGTATCTCTCCACAATCCAATGCCAACTGACCAACTGGCCA
TATTCGGAGCAATTTGAAGCCAATTTCCATCGCCTGGCGATCGCTCCATTCTTGGCTATATGTTTTTCAC
CGTTCCCGGGGCCATTTTCAAAGACTCGTCGGTAAGATAAGATTGTGTCACTCGCTGTCTCTCTTCATTT
GTCGAAGAATGCTGAGGAATTTCGCGATGACGTCGGCGAGTATTTTGAAGAATGAGAATAATTTGTATTT
ATACGAAAATCAGTTAGTGGAATTTTCTACAAAAACATGTTATCTATAGATAATTTTGTTGCAAAATATG
TTGACTATGACAAAGATTGTATGTATATACCTTTAATGTATTCTCATTTTCTTATGTATTTATAATGGCA
ATGATGATACTGATGATATTTTAAGATGATGCCAGACCACAGGCTGATTTCTGCGTCTTTTGCCGAACGC
AGTGCATGTGCGGTTGTTGTTTTTTGGAATAGTTTCAATTTTCGGACTGTCCGCTTTGATTTCAGTTTCT
TGGCTTATTCAAAAAGCAAAGTAAAGCCAAAAAAGCGAGATGGCAATACCAAATGCGGCAAAACGGTAGT
GGAAGGAAAGGGGTGCGGGGCAGCGGAAGGAAGGGTGGGGCGGGGCGTGGCGGGGTCTGTGGCTGGGCGC
GACGTCACCGACGTTGGAGCCACTCCTTTGACCATGTGTGCGTGTGTGTATTATTCGTGTCTCGCCACTC
GCCGGTTGTTTTTTTCTTTTTATCTCGCTCTCTCTAGCGCCATCTCGTACGCATGCTCAACGCACCGCAT
GTTGCCGTGTCCTTTATGCGTCATTTTGGCTCGAAATAGGCAATTATTTAAACAAAGATTAGTCAACGAA
AACGCTAAAATAAATAAGTCTACAATATGGTTACTTATTGCCATGTGTGTGCAGCCAACGATAGCAACAA
AAGCAACAACACAGTGGCTTTCCCTCTTTCACTTTTTGTTTGCAAGCGCGTGCGAGCAAGACGGCACGAC
CGGCAAACGCAATTACGCTGACAAAGAGCAGACGAAGTTTTGGCCGAAAAACATCAAGGCGCCTGATACG
AATGCATTTGCAATAACAATTGCGATATTTAATATTGTTTATGAAGCTGTTTGACTTCAAAACACACAAA
AAAAAAAATAAAACAAATTATTTGAAAGAGAATTAGGAATCGGACAGCTTATCGTTACGGGCTAACAGCA
CACCGAGACGAAATAGCTTACCTGACGTCACAGCCTCTGGAAGAACTGCCGCCAAGCAGAGAGAGAGAGA
AAAAGAGGGAGAGCAGCTTAGACCGCATGTGCTTGTGTGTGAGGCGTCTCTCTCTTCGTCTCCTGTTTGC
GCAAACGCATAGACTGCACTGAGAAAATCGATTACCTATTTTTTATGAATGAATATTTGCACTATTACTA
TTCAAAACTATTAAGATAGCAATCACATTCAATAGCCAAATACTATACCACCTGAGCGATGCAACGAAAT
GATCAATTTGAGCAAAAATGCTGCATATTTAGGACGGCATCATTATAGAAATGCTTCTTGCTGTGTACTT
TTCTCTCGTCTGGCAGCTGTTTCGCCGTTATTGTTAAAACCGGCTTAAGTTAGGTGTGTTTTCTACGACT
AGTGATGCCCCTACTAGAAGATGTGTGTTGCACAAATGTCCCTGAATAACCAATTTGAAGTGCAGATAGC
AGTAAACGTAAGCTAATATGAATATTATTTAACTGTAATGTTTTAATATCGCTGGACATTACTAATAAAC
CCACTATAAACACATGTACATATGTATGTTTTGGCATACAATGAGTAGTTGGGGAAAAAATGTGTAAAAG
CACCGTGACCATCACAGCATAAAGATAACCAGCTGAAGTATCGAATATGAGTAACCCCCAAATTGAATCA
CATGCCGCAACTGATAGGACCCATGGAAGTACACTCTTCATGGCGATATACAAGACACACACAAGCACGA
ACACCCAGTTGCGGAGGAAATTCTCCGTAAATGAAAACCCAATCGGCGAACAATTCATACCCATATATGG
TAAAAGTTTTGAACGCGACTTGAGAGCGGAGAGCATTGCGGCTGATAAGGTTTTAGCGCTAAGCGGGCTT
TATAAAACGGGCTGCGGGACCAGTTTTCATATCACTACCGTTTGAGTTCTTGTGCTGTGTGGATACTCCT
CCCGACACAAAGCCGCTCCATCAGCCAGCAGTCGTCTAATCCAGAGACCCCGGATCGGGGTACCAACATG
GACGCACAAACACGACGACGTGAGCGTCGCGCTGAGAAACAAGCTCAATGGAAAGCTGCAAACGGTGGAT
CTCCTCCACATATGGCTTACCCATACGATGTTCCAGATTACGCTCCTCCAAGCTTGAATTCTGCAGATAT
CATGAGCGTGGACACGTACGCGCCCAGCTCGGCGCTCTCGTTCCTGGACATGGACGACAACGAGCTGCTT
CCGGGAGCGGATACTCAACCCACGCAGTACGATTACCGCGACTTTACCATGCCCTCCACCTCGCAGAGCC
AGACCCAGAACGATCAGCTGGAGATTGCCCAACGCTGCTCTGCCGGAGACTCGCATCCACGACTGGCCAG
CATCACCAACGATCTGGCCGATCTGCAGTTCGAAGAGGAGGACGACGAGCCTGGCAGCTCGTATGTGAAG
GAGCTGCCGCCGCATGCGTGCAAGTATTGCGGCATCCATGATCCAGCCACGGTGGTCATGTGCAACAACT
GCCGCAAATGGTTTTGCAACGGTCGTGGAAGCACTTCCGGTTCGCACATCATCAACCATCTGGTGAGGGC
CAAGCATCGCGAGGTGACGCTCCACGGGGAAGGTCCCCTGGGCGAGACAATCCTGGAGTGCTACTCCTGT
GGTGTGCGCAACGTCTTTGTGCTGGGCTTCATTCCGGCCAAGGCCGATTCTGTGGTCGTGCTGCTCTGCC
GTCAGCCGTGTGCCGCCCAAAACTCCCTTAAAGACATGAACTGGGACCAGGAACAGTGGAAGCCTCTAAT
TGCAGACCGCTGCTTTTTGGCCTGGCTGGTAAAGCAACCCAGCGAACAGGGACAGCTGCGAGCTCGCCAA
ATCTCAGCCGCTCAGATCAACAAGCTGGAGGAGCTATGGAAGGAGAATATTGAGGCCACGTTTCAGGATC
TGGAGAAGCCAGGCATTGACTCGGAGCCAGCACATGTGCTACTCCGCTACGAGGATGGCTATCAGTACGA
GAAGACCTTTGGGCCGCTGGTCCGCCTTGAGGCCGAATACGACCAAAAACTGAAGGAGTCTGCCACGCAG
GAGAACATCGAAGTACGCTGGGACGTCGGCCTCAACAAAAAGACCATTGCCTACTTTACGCTGGCGAAGA
CCGATTCGGACATGAAGCTCATGCATGGCGACGAGCTGCGCCTGCATTATGTGGGCGAGCTGTACAATCC
GTGGAGCGAGATCGGCCACGTTATCAAGGTGCCGGACAATTTCGGCGATGACGTCGGCCTGGAGCTGAAA
TCCTCAACGAATGCCCCGGTTAAGTGCACCAGTAACTTTACGGTGGACTTCATCTGGAAGTGCACGTCAT
TTGATCGCATGACACGTGCTCTGTGCAAATTCGCCATCGATCGCAATTCAGTGTCGAACTTCATCTACTC
GCGCCTGTTGGGCCACGGTCGTGCGGATTCCAACGACGAGGTGCTGTTCCGCGGCCCACAACCCAAGCTC
TTCAGTGCCCCGCATCTGCCGGATTTGAATCGCAGCCAGGTGTATGCCGTGAAACACGCGCTTCAGCGTC
CGCTCTCGCTAATCCAAGGGCCGCCTGGCACGGGCAAAACCGTGACCTCGGCGACCATCGTTTACCAGCT
GGTCAAGCTCCATGGTGGCACAGTGCTGGTGTGCGCTCCCAGCAACACGGCCGTGGATCAGCTAACTGAG
AAGATCCACCGAACAAACCTTAAAGTGGTGCGTGTTTGCGCCAAGAGCCGTGAGGCCATCGATAGCCCGG
TAAGCTTCCTGGCGCTGCACAACCAAATCCGTAACATGGAGACCAACTCGGAGCTAAAGAAGCTGCAGCA
GCTGAAAGACGAGACCGGCGAGCTGAGCTCAGCAGACGAAAAGCGATACCGCAACCTGAAACGTGCCGCC
GAGAACCAACTGCTGGAGGCTGCCGACGTTATCTGCTGCACATGCGTAGGCGCCGGCGATGGTCGTCTAT
CGCGAGTCAAGTTCACCTCGATCCTGATCGATGAGTCTATGCAGTCGACGGAGCCGGAGTGCATGGTGCC
AGTGGTGCTGGGCGCTAAGCAGCTGATCCTCGTGGGCGATCACTGCCAGCTGGGACCGGTTGTTATGTGC
AAGAAAGCAGCTCGTGCCGGCCTCTCGCAAAGTTTGTTCGAGCGCCTGGTGGTTCTGGGCATCCGTCCGT
TCCGGCTGGAGGTGCAATATCGCATGCACCCCGAGCTGTCCCAGTTCCCGTCCAACTTCTTCTACGAGGG
ATCGCTGCAAAACGGCGTCTGCGCGGAGGATCGTCGCCTTAAGCTTGATTTCCCCTGGCCACAGCCGGAG
AGACCGATGTTCTTTCTGGTAACACAGGGACAGGAGGAGATTGCCGGCTCCGGCACCTCTTTCCTCAACC
GCACAGAGGCGGCCAACGTGGAAAAGATTACGACGCGATTCCTTAAGGCAGGCATCAAGCCGGAACAAAT
TGGAATCATCACGCCTTACGAAGGTCAGCGCGCTTACCTGGTGCAGTACATGCAATACCAGGGCAGCCTG
CACTCTCGTCTATACCAGGAGATCGAGATCGCCAGTGTGGACGCGTTCCAGGGACGTGAGAAGGACATCA
TTATCATGTCTTGCGTGCGATCTAACGAACGTCAAGGCATCGGCTTTTTGAACGACCCACGTCGCCTTAA
TGTTGCCCTTACACGGGCCAAGTTCGGGATCATCATTGTGGGCAATCCCAAAGTGCTCGCCAAGCAGCAG
CTGTGGAACCATCTGCTCAACTTCTACAAGGACCGTAAGGTGCTCGTCGAGGGATCTCTGAATAACCTTA
AGGAGTCGCTAATCCACTTCCAGAAGCCCAAAAAGCTTGTCAACAGCATGAACATTGGGGCACACTTTAT
GTCCACCATTATTGCCGATGCCAAGGAAGTGATGGTGCCAGGCTCCATTTACGACCGCAGTGGCGGTTAC
GGCCAAGGTCGCCAAATGGTGGGACAGTCAATGAATGGCGGACAGTACGGTGGCAGTGGAGGTGGTCCCT
ACGGAAACTCACCCCTCGGCTACGGTACTCCCAGCTCCAATTCCATGGTGGGCTTTGGCCTGGGCAACGG
AGGCAATGGCGCGGCCGGTGGCAACAACAACTTCGGAGGGGCTGAACCCAGTTGGGCGGCTGCCCACCTC
CACCACGACTCCATTGGCTATATATCCAACGAGCATGGAGCAGCAGCACTGGGCAACATGCCAGTTCCGG
TTGGCATGTTCATGAACATGAGCAATATTCCGCCGCGTTTCTACAACCAGCACCAGCAGGCGATCATGGC
GGTCAAGCAGAATCGCGCCATTCAACAACAGACGGGTAATTTCTCTCCCGGTAACTCGGGTCCTGGAGTC
ACTGGAGTCGGAGTCGGACGAAGCGCCACCCCAGGCGGCAATAAGAAGACCAACAAGCTGGGAAAATCGC
GCGTAACGGGCGGTGGAACTGGCGGGGCACCGCTAACACAAGGAAGCTCGGTATGCAATGCTGCTCCATA
CAGTCAGCACCCGATGCCTTTGTCGCTGCAGATGACCCAGCCCAGCGGATTTGCTCTGTCCCAGCAGCGC
TCGAGTCTAGAGGGCCCGCGGTTCGAAGGTAAGCCTATCCCTAACCCTCTCCTCGGTCTCGATTCTACGC
GTACCGGTCATCATCACCATCACCATTGAGTTTAAACCCGCTGATCAGCCTCGACTGTGCCTTCTAAGGC
CTGAGCTCGCTGATCAGCCTCGATCGAGGATCCAGACATGATAAGATACATTGATGAGTTTGGACAAACC
ACAACTAGAATGCAGTGAAAAAAATGCTTTATTTGTGAAATTTGTGATGCTATTGCTTTATTTGTAACCA
TTATAAGCTGCAATAAACAAGTTAACAACAACAATTGCATTCATTTTATGTTTCAGGTTCAGGGGGAGGT
GTGGGAGGTTTTTTAAAGCAAGTAAAACCTCTACAAATGTGGTATGGCTGATTATGATCAGTCGACCGAT
GCCCTTGAGAGCCTTCAACCCAGTCAGCTCCTTCCGGTGGGCGCGGGGCATGACTATCGTCGCCGCACTT
ATGACTGTCTTCTTTATCATGCAACTCGTAGGACAGGTGCCGGCAGCGCTCTGGGTCATTTTCGGCGAGG
ACCGCTTTCGCTGGAGCGCGACGATGATCGGCCTGTCGCTTGCGGTATTCGGAATCTTGCACGCCCTCGC
TCAAGCCTTCGTCACTGGTCCCGCCACCAAACGTTTCGGCGAGAAGCAGGCCATTATCGCCGGCATGGCG
GCCGACGCGCTGGGCTACGTCTTGCTGGCGTTCGCGACGCGAGGCTGGATGGCCTTCCCCATTATGATTC
TTCTCGCTTCCGGCGGCATCGGGATGCCCGCGTTGCAGGCCATGCTGTCCAGGCAGGTAGATGACGACCA
TCAGGGACAGCTTCAAGGATCGCTCGCGGCTCTTACCAGCCAGCAAAAGGCCAGGAACCGTAAAAAGGCC
GCGTTGCTGGCGTTTTTCCATAGGCTCCGCCCCCCTGACGAGCATCACAAAAATCGACGCTCAAGTCAGA
GGTGGCGAAACCCGACAGGACTATAAAGATACCAGGCGTTTCCCCCTGGAAGCTCCCTCGTGCGCTCTCC
TGTTCCGACCCTGCCGCTTACCGGATACCTGTCCGCCTTTCTCCCTTCGGGAAGCGTGGCGCTTTCTCAA
TGCTCACGCTGTAGGTATCTCAGTTCGGTGTAGGTCGTTCGCTCCAAGCTGGGCTGTGTGCACGAACCCC
CCGTTCAGCCCGACCGCTGCGCCTTATCCGGTAACTATCGTCTTGAGTCCAACCCGGTAAGACACGACTT
ATCGCCACTGGCAGCAGCCACTGGTAACAGGATTAGCAGAGCGAGGTATGTAGGCGGTGCTACAGAGTTC
TTGAAGTGGTGGCCTAACTACGGCTACACTAGAAGGACAGTATTTGGTATCTGCGCTCTGCTGAAGCCAG
TTACCTTCGGAAAAAGAGTTGGTAGCTCTTGATCCGGCAAACAAACCACCGCTGGTAGCGGTGGTTTTTT
TGTTTGCAAGCAGCAGATTACGCGCAGAAAAAAAGGATCTCAAGAAGATCCTTTGATCTTTTCTACGGGG
TCTGACGCTCAGTGGAACGAAAACTCACGTTAAGGGATTTTGGTCATGAGATTATCAAAAAGGATCTTCA
CCTAGATCCTTTTAAATTAAAAATGAAGTTTTAAATCAATCTAAAGTATATATGAGTAAACTTGGTCTGA
CAGTTACCAATGCTTAATCAGTGAGGCACCTATCTCAGCGATCTGTCTATTTCGTTCATCCATAGTTGCC
TGACTCCCCGTCGTGTAGATAACTACGATACGGGAGGGCTTACCATCTGGCCCCAGTGCTGCAATGATAC
CGCGAGACCCACGCTCACCGGCTCCAGATTTATCAGCAATAAACCAGCCAGCCGGAAGGGCCGAGCGCAG
AAGTGGTCCTGCAACTTTATCCGCCTCCATCCAGTCTATTAATTGTTGCCGGGAAGCTAGAGTAAGTAGT
TCGCCAGTTAATAGTTTGCGCAACGTTGTTGCCATTGCTGCAGGCATCGTGGTGTCACGCTCGTCGTTTG
GTATGGCTTCATTCAGCTCCGGTTCCCAACGATCAAGGCGAGTTACATGATCCCCCATGTTGTGCAAAAA
AGCGGTTAGCTCCTTCGGTCCTCCGATCGTTGTCAGAAGTAAGTTGGCCGCAGTGTTATCACTCATGGTT
ATGGCAGCACTGCATAATTCTCTTACTGTCATGCCATCCGTAAGATGCTTTTCTGTGACTGGTGAGTACT
CAACCAAGTCATTCTGAGAATAGTGTATGCGGCGACCGAGTTGCTCTTGCCCGGCGTCAACACGGGATAA
TACCGCGCCACATAGCAGAACTTTAAAAGTGCTCATCATTGGAAAACGTTCTTCGGGGCGAAAACTCTCA
AGGATCTTACCGCTGTTGAGATCCAGTTCGATGTAACCCACTCGTGCACCCAACTGATCTTCAGCATCTT
TTACTTTCACCAGCGTTTCTGGGTGAGCAAAAACAGGAAGGCAAAATGCCGCAAAAAAGGGAATAAGGGC
GACACGGAAATGTTGAATACTCATACTCTTCCTTTTTCAATATTATTGAAGCATTTATCAGGGTTATTGT
CTCATGAGCGGATACATATTTGAATGTATTTAGAAAAATAAACAAATAGGGGTTCCGCGCACATTTCCCC
GAAAAGTGCCACCTGACGTCTAAGAAACCATTATTATCATGACATTAACCTATAAAAATAGGCGTATCAC
GAGGCCCTTTCGT
Features (pLannotate 1.2.2; 11 found; start..end, strand, type, name):
     56..2568    +  promoter       Ac5 promoter: Drosophila melanogaster actin 5C promoter
   2588..2653    +  CDS            N (fragment): REGN_LAMBD - Experimental evidence at protein level: Swiss-Prot protein existence level 1. Plays a role as a transcriptional antitermination factor that allows the virus to initiate its lytic phase. Activates expression of the delayed viral early genes by modifying host RNA polymerase (RNAP) into a form that is resistant to termination signals. This antitermination function requires the host NusA protein which serves to stabilize the interaction between antitermination protein N and host RNA polymerase. From Escherichia phage lambda (Bacteriophage lambda).
   2678..2704    +  CDS            3xHA (fragment): three tandem HA epitope tags
   2732..6157    +  CDS            Upf1: RENT1_DROME - Experimental evidence at protein level: Swiss-Prot protein existence level 1. RNA-dependent helicase and ATPase required for nonsense- mediated decay (NMD) of mRNAs containing premature stop codons. Is recruited to mRNAs upon translation termination and undergoes a cycle of phosphorylation and dephosphorylation; its phosphorylation appears to be a key step in NMD. The formation of an Upf1-Upf2-Upf3 surveillance complex is believed to activate NMD (By similarity). From Drosophila melanogaster (Fruit fly).
   6188..6229    +  CDS            V5 tag: epitope tag from simian virus 5
   6329..6463    -  polyA_signal   SV40 poly(A) signal: SV40 polyadenylation signal
   6486..6570    -  CDS            large T antigen (fragment): large T antigen from SV40 (simian virus 40)
   6571..7041    +  CDS            TcR (fragment): tetracycline efflux protein; tet; confers resistance to tetracycline
   7085..7673    -  rep_origin     ori: high-copy-number ColE1/pMB1/pBR322/pUC origin of replication
   7844..8704    -  CDS            AmpR: β-lactamase; bla; confers resistance to ampicillin, carbenicillin, and related antibiotics
   8705..8809    -  promoter       AmpR promoter: bla
