[The description below was written by a language model from this plasmid's Addgene catalogue record and pLannotate feature annotations shown in this document.]
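Description:
pAc5.1B-lambdaN-HA-DmUPF1_1-1142-siRNAres-V5His6_N is an 8.9 kb insect expression plasmid for producing a tagged fragment of Drosophila melanogaster UPF1 in fly cells. The catalogue lists the backbone as unknown, although the name and the annotated parts point to a pAc5.1B-type vector. In bacteria it is maintained through a ColE1/pMB1-family origin and selected with ampicillin via the bla gene and its own promoter. The record describes it as low copy, whereas the annotation tool labels this origin class as high copy. Short fragments annotated as tetracycline resistance and SV40 large T antigen appear to be backbone remnants, not functional genes, and no marker for selection in insect cells is annotated.

Expression is driven by the Drosophila actin 5C promoter, a strong constitutive promoter, and the transcript ends at an SV40 polyadenylation signal. The open reading frame begins with a short fragment of the bacteriophage lambda N protein, followed by an HA epitope (annotated as a partial 3xHA match). Next comes the Upf1 coding region, given as residues 1-1142, and then a V5 tag. The name also indicates a His6 tag, which the feature table does not annotate. UPF1 is the RNA helicase and ATPase central to nonsense-mediated mRNA decay. The lambda N peptide is typically used for tethering assays, in which it binds boxB hairpins placed in a reporter mRNA and so recruits the fused protein directly to that transcript.

The "siRNAres" designation implies an RNAi-resistant coding sequence, which would allow complementation of cells depleted of endogenous UPF1, though the record does not detail the changes made. One non-silent difference from the FlyBase reference, G995E, is noted. The depositor sequence may be theoretical or predicted, not fully verified.
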