Addgene plasmid #146986: pAc5.1B-lambdaN-HA-DmUPF1_1-1142-siRNAres-V5His6_N
Purpose: Insect Expression of DmUPF1_1-1142-siRNAres
Depositing lab: Elisa Izaurralde. Depositing organization: Max Planck Institute for Developmental Biology.
Backbone
  Vector backbone: Unknown
  Vector type: Insect Expression
Growth in bacteria
  Bacterial resistance: Ampicillin, 100 μg/mL
  Growth temperature: 37°C
  Growth strain: DH5alpha
  Copy number: Low Copy
Gene/Insert
  Gene/Insert name: DmUPF1_1-1142-siRNAres
  Species: D. melanogaster (fly)
  Mutation: 1 non silent mutations: G995E compared to the sequence given by FlyBase no.: CG1559
  Entrez Gene: Upf1 (a.k.a. Dmel_CG1559, CG1559, Dm-Upf1, DmUpf1, Dmel\CG1559, UPF1, Upf1p, smg-2, upf1)
  Cloning method: Unknown
Terms and licenses: Academic/Nonprofit Terms; Industry Terms: Not Available to Industry
Depositor comments: Plasmids from this collection were made available to the research community and donated after the lab closed. Please note that the sequence provided by the depositing laboratory may be theoretical/predicted or based on Sanger sequencing results. There may be discrepancies between sequencing results obtained by Addgene and the depositor sequence. If an Addgene verified sequence is not available, please contact before placing your order to request that our lab fully sequence the plasmid.
How to cite: pAc5.1B-lambdaN-HA-DmUPF1_1-1142-siRNAres-V5His6_N was a gift from Elisa Izaurralde (Addgene plasmid # 146986 ; http://n2t.net/addgene:146986 ; RRID:Addgene_146986)
